>Addgene plasmid #103361 | LSB-hsa-miR-219b-3p | depositor full sequence | sequence record 195771 | Full Sequence
AATTGAGGGGATAACGCAGGAAAGAACATGTGAGCAAAAGGCCAGCAAAAGGCCAGGAACCGTAAAAAGG
CCGCGTTGCTGGCGTTTTTCCATAGGCTCCGCCCCCCTGACGAGCATCACAAAAATCGACGCTCAAGTCA
GAGGTGGCGAAACCCGACAGGACTATAAAGATACCAGGCGTTTCCCCCTGGAAGCTCCCTCGTGCGCTCT
CCTGTTCCGACCCTGCCGCTTACCGGATACCTGTCCGCCTTTCTCCCTTCGGGAAGCGTGGCGCTTTCTC
ATAGCTCACGCTGTAGGTATCTCAGTTCGGTGTAGGTCGTTCGCTCCAAGCTGGGCTGTGTGCACGAACC
CCCCGTTCAGCCCGACCGCTGCGCCTTATCCGGTAACTATCGTCTTGAGTCCAACCCGGTAAGACACGAC
TTATCGCCACTGGCAGCAGCCACTGGTAACAGGATTAGCAGAGCGAGGTATGTAGGCGGTGCTACAGAGT
TCTTGAAGTGGTGGCCTAACTACGGCTACACTAGAAGAACAGTATTTGGTATCTGCGCTCTGCTGAAGCC
AGTTACCTTCGGAAAAAGAGTTGGTAGCTCTTGATCCGGCAAACAAACCACCGCTGGTAGCGGTGGTTTT
TTTGTTTGCAAGCAGCAGATTACGCGCAGAAAAAAAGGATCTCAAGAAGATCCTTTGATCTTTTCTACGG
GGTCTGACGCTCAGTGGAACGAAAACTCACGTTAAGGGATTTTGGTCATGAGATTATCAAAAAGGATCTT
CACCTAGATCCTTTTAAATTAAAAATGAAGTTTTAAATCAATCTAAAGTATATATGAGTAAACTTGGTCT
GACAGTTACCAATGCTTAATCAGTGAGGCACCTATCTCAGCGATCTGTCTATTTCGTTCATCCATAGTTG
CCTGACTCCCCGTCGTGTAGATAACTACGATACGGGAGGGCTTACCATCTGGCCCCAGTGCTGCAATGAT
ACCGCGAGAACCACGCTCACCGGCTCCAGATTTATCAGCAATAAACCAGCCAGCCGGAAGGGCCGAGCGC
AGAAGTGGTCCTGCAACTTTATCCGCCTCCATCCAGTCTATTAATTGTTGCCGGGAAGCTAGAGTAAGTA
GTTCGCCAGTTAATAGTTTGCGCAACGTTGTTGCCATTGCTACAGGCATCGTGGTGTCACGCTCGTCGTT
TGGTATGGCTTCATTCAGCTCCGGTTCCCAACGATCAAGGCGAGTTACATGATCCCCCATGTTGTGCAAA
AAAGCGGTTAGCTCCTTCGGTCCTCCGATCGTTGTCAGAAGTAAGTTGGCCGCAGTGTTATCACTCATGG
TTATGGCAGCACTGCATAATTCTCTTACTGTCATGCCATCCGTAAGATGCTTTTCTGTGACTGGTGAGTA
CTCAACCAAGTCATTCTGAGAATAGTGTATGCGGCGACCGAGTTGCTCTTGCCCGGCGTCAATACGGGAT
AATACCGCGCCACATAGCAGAACTTTAAAAGTGCTCATCATTGGAAAACGTTCTTCGGGGCGAAAACTCT
CAAGGATCTTACCGCTGTTGAGATCCAGTTCGATGTAACCCACTCGTGCACCCAACTGATCTTCAGCATC
TTTTACTTTCACCAGCGTTTCTGGGTGAGCAAAAACAGGAAGGCAAAATGCCGCAAAAAAGGGAATAAGG
GCGACACGGAAATGTTGAATACTCATACTCTTCCTTTTTCAATATTATTGAAGCATTTATCAGGGTTATT
GTCTCATGAGCGGATACATATTTGAATGTAGCTCCGAATTTCTCGAGGGCTTGTCGACGACGGCGGTCTC
CGTCGTCAGGATCATGAATTCGACCCGCCTGCCACCATGACCGAGTACAAGCCCACGGTGCGCCTCGCCA
CCCGCGACGACGTCCCCCGGGCCGTACGCACCCTCGCCGCCGCGTTCGCCGACTACCCCGCCACGCGCCA
CACCGTCGACCCGGACCGCCACATCGAGCGGGTCACCGAGCTGCAAGAACTCTTCCTCACGCGCGTCGGG
CTCGACATCGGCAAGGTGTGGGTCGCGGACGACGGCGCCGCGGTGGCGGTCTGGACCACGCCGGAGAGCG
TCGAAGCGGGGGCGGTGTTCGCCGAGATCGGCCCGCGCATGGCCGAGTTGAGCGGTTCCCGGCTGGCCGC
GCAGCAACAGATGGAAGGCCTCCTGGCGCCGCACCGGCCCAAGGAGCCCGCGTGGTTCCTGGCCACCGTC
GGCGTCTCGCCCGACCACCAGGGCAAGGGTCTGGGCAGCGCCGTCGTGCTCCCCGGAGTGGAGGCGGCCG
AGCGCGCCGGGGTGCCCGCCTTCCTGGAGACATCCGCGCCCCGCAACCTCCCCTTCTACGAGCGGCTCGG
CTTCACCGTCACCGCCGACGTCGAGGTGCCCGAAGGACCGCGCACCTGGTGCATGACCCGCAAGCCCGGT
GCCTGATACGCGTGAATTCACTCCTCAGGTGCAGGCTGCCTATCAGAAGGTGGTGGCTGGTGTGGCCAAT
GCCCTGGCTCACAAATACCACTGAGATCTTTTTCCCTCTGCCAAAAATTATGGGGACATCATGAAGCCCC
TTGAGCATCTGACTTCTGGCTAATAAAGGAAATTTATTTTCATTGCAATAGTGTGTTGGAATTTTTTGTG
TCTCTCACTCGGAAGGACATATGGGAGGGCAAATCATTTAAAACATCAGAATGAGTATTTGGTTTAGAGT
TTGGCAACATATGCCCATATGCTGGCTGCCATGAACAAAGGTTGGCTATAAAGAGGTCATCAGTATATGA
AACAGCCCCCTGCTGTCCATTCCTTATTCCATAGAAAAGCCTTGACTTGAGGTTAGATTTTTTTTATATT
TTGTTTTGTGTTATTTTTTTCTTTAACATCCCTAAAATTTTCCTTACATGTTTTACTAGCCAGATTTTTC
CTCCTCTCCTGACTACTCCCAGTCATAGCTGTCCCTCTTCTCTTATGGAGATCCCTCGACCTGCAGCCCA
AGCTTGAATTCTCTAGAATTACCCTGTTATCCCTATGCTTGGTTTACCGAGCTCTTATTGGTTTTCAAAC
TTCATTGACTGTGCCCAACGCGCCTGGGAGCTCACGGGGACAGCCCCCCCCCAAAGCCCCCAGGGATGTA
ATTACGTCCCTCCCCCGCTAGGGGGCAGCAGCGAGCCGCCCGGGGCTCCGCTCCGGTCCGGCGCTCCCCC
CGCATCCCCGAGCCGGCAGCGTGCGGGGACAGCCCGGGCACGGGGAAGGTGGCACGGGATCGCTTTCCTC
TGAACGCTTCTCGCTGCTCTTTGAGCCTGCAGACACCTGGGGGGATACGGGGAAAAAGCTAGGCTGAAAG
ACCGGTTCTTAGAATGACACGCGCCTGGGAGCTCACGGGGACAGCCCCCCCCCAAAGCCCCCAGGGATGT
AATTACGTCCCTCCCCCGCTAGGGGGCAGCAGCGAGCCGCCCGGGGCTCCGCTCCGGTCCGGCGCTCCCC
CCGCATCCCCGAGCCGGCAGCGTGCGGGGACAGCCCGGGCACGGGGAAGGTGGCACGGGATCGCTTTCCT
CTGAACGCTTCTCGCTGCTCTTTGAGCCTGCAGACACCTGGGGGGATACGGGGAAAAAGCTAACTTCTGA
GACGACAACTTTGTATAGAAAAGTTGGCTCCGAATTCGCCCTTGACAGCAGAGATCCAGTTTGGTTAATT
AATTGGCTCCGGTGCCCGTCAGTGGGCAGAGCGCACATCGCCCACAGTCCCCGAGAAGTTGTGGGGAGGG
GTCGGCAATTGAACCGGTGCCTAGAGAAGGTGGCGCGGGGTAAACTGGGAAAGTGATGTCGTGTACTGGC
TCCGCCTTTTTCCCGAGGGTGGGGGAGAACCGTATATAAGTGCAGTAGTCGCCGTGAACGTTCTTTTTCG
CAACGGGTTTGCCGCCAGAACACAGGTAAGTGCCGTGTGTGGTTCCCGCGGGCCTGGCCTCTTTACGGGT
TATGGCCCTTGCGTGCCTTGAATTACTTCCACCTGGCTGCAGTACGTGATTCTTGATCCCGAGCTTCGGG
TTGGAAGTGGGTGGGAGAGTTCGAGGCCTTGCGCTTAAGGAGCCCCTTCGCCTCGTGCTTGAGTTGAGGC
CTGGCCTGGGCGCTGGGGCCGCCGCGTGCGAATCTGGTGGCACCTTCGCGCCTGTCTCGCTGCTTTCGAT
AAGTCTCTAGCCATTTAAAATTTTTGATGACCTGCTGCGACGCTTTTTTTCTGGCAAGATAGTCTTGTAA
ATGCGGGCCAAGATCTGCACACTGGTATTTCGGTTTTTGGGGCCGCGGGCGGCGACGGGGCCCGTGCGTC
CCAGCGCACATGTTCGGCGAGGCGGGGCCTGCGAGCGCGGCCACCGAGAATCGGACGGGGGTAGTCTCAA
GCTGGCCGGCCTGCTCTGGTGCCTGGCCTCGCGCCGCCGTGTATCGCCCCGCCCTGGGCGGCAAGGCTGG
CCCGGTCGGCACCAGTTGCGTGAGCGGAAAGATGGCCGCTTCCCGGCCCTGCTGCAGGGAGCTCAAAATG
GAGGACGCGGCGCTCGGGAGAGCGGGCGGGTGAGTCACCCACACAAAGGAAAAGGGCCTTTCCGTCCTCA
GCCGTCGCTTCATGTGACTCCACGGAGTACCGGGCGCCGTCCAGGCACCTCGATTAGTTCTCGAGCTTTT
GGAGTACGTCGTCTTTAGGTTGGGGGGAGGGGTTTTATGCGATGGAGTTTCCCCACACTGAGTGGGTGGA
GACTGAAGTTAGGCCAGCTTGGCACTTGATGTAATTCTCCTTGGAATTTGCCCTTTTTGAGTTTGGATCT
TGGTTCATTCTCAAGCCTCAGACAGTGGTTCAAAGTTTTTTTCTTCCATTTCAGGTGTCGTGAGAAGGGC
GAATTCGACCCAAGTTTGTACAAAAAAGCAGGCTGGATCCAGGTGCCACCATGGTGAGCGAGCTGATTAA
GGAGAACATGCACATGAAGCTGTACATGGAGGGCACCGTGAACAACCACCACTTCAAGTGCACATCCGAG
GGCGAAGGCAAGCCCTACGAGGGCACCCAGACCATGAGAATCAAGGCGGTCGAGGGCGGCCCTCTCCCCT
TCGCCTTCGACATCCTGGCTACCAGCTTCATGTACGGCAGCAAAACCTTCATCAACCACACCCAGGGCAT
CCCCGACTTCTTTAAGCAGTCCTTCCCCGAGGGCTTCACATGGGAGAGAGTCACCACATACGAAGATGGG
GGCGTGCTGACCGCTACCCAGGACACCAGCCTCCAGGACGGCTGCCTCATCTACAACGTCAAGATCAGAG
GGGTGAACTTCCCATCCAACGGCCCTGTGATGCAGAAGAAAACACTCGGCTGGGAGGCCTCCACCGAGAC
ACTGTACCCCGCTGACGGCGGCCTGGAAGGCAGAGCCGACATGGCCCTGAAGCTCGTGGGCGGGGGCCAC
CTGATCTGCAACCTTAAGACCACATACAGATCCAAGAAACCCGCTAAGAACCTCAAGATGCCCGGCGTCT
ACTATGTGGACAGGAGACTGGAAAGAATCAAGGAGGCCGACAAAGAGACATACGTCGAGCAGCACGAGGT
GGCTGTGGCCAGATACTGCGACCTCCCTAGCAAACTGGGGCACAAACTTAATTGAGAATTCTACCACCCA
GCTTTCTTGTACAAAGTGGTACGTCTCAAGACCAGAGGTCTCTGCTTCGCGAGTGACTGATTGTCCAAAC
GCAATTCTACTGATTGTCCAAACGCAATTCTACTGATTGTCCAAACGCAATTCTACTGATTGTCCAAACG
CAATTCTCAACCAGAAGAGACCTGTGCTTCACTCCTCAGGTGCAGGCTGCCTATCAGAAGGTGGTGGCTG
GTGTGGCCAATGCCCTGGCTCACAAATACCACTGAGATCTTTTTCCCTCTGCCAAAAATTATGGGGACAT
CATGAAGCCCCTTGAGCATCTGACTTCTGGCTAATAAAGGAAATTTATTTTCATTGCAATAGTGTGTTGG
AATTTTTTGTGTCTCTCACTCGGAAGGACATATGGGAGGGCAAATCATTTAAAACATCAGAATGAGTATT
TGGTTTAGAGTTTGGCAACATATGCCCATATGCTGGCTGCCATGAACAAAGGTTGGCTATAAAGAGGTCA
TCAGTATATGAAACAGCCCCCTGCTGTCCATTCCTTATTCCATAGAAAAGCCTTGACTTGAGGTTAGATT
TTTTTTATATTTTGTTTTGTGTTATTTTTTTCTTTAACATCCCTAAAATTTTCCTTACATGTTTTACTAG
CCAGATTTTTCCTCCTCTCCTGACTACTCCCAGTCATAGCTGTCCCTCTTCTCTTATGGAGATCCCGAGC
GGTGCGTTTTTATGCTTGTAGTATTGTATAATGTTTTTAAGATCCAAGCTTCTGACCTCTTCTCTTCCTC
CCACAGGGCCTCGAGACAATTGCATCGATGGTACCAGTGAAAGTCTGCAATGAATTCGAGTTGGCGCGCC
TGTCATTCTAAATCTCTCTTTCAGCCTAAAGCTTTTTCCCCGTATCCCCCCAGGTGTCTGCAGGCTCAAA
GAGCAGCGAGAAGCGTTCAGAGGAAAGCGATCCCGTGCCACCTTCCCCGTGCCCGGGCTGTCCCCGCACG
CTGCCGGCTCGGGGATGCGGGGGGAGCGCCGGACCGGAGCGGAGCCCCGGGCGGCTCGCTGCTGCCCCCT
AGCGGGGGAGGGACGTAATTACATCCCTGGGGGCTTTGGGAGGGGGCTGTCCCCGTGAGCTCCCAGGCGC
GCCTGTCATTCTAAATCTCTCTTTCAGCCTAAAGCTTTTTCCCCGTATCCCCCCAGGTGTCTGCAGGCTC
AAAGAGCAGCGAGAAGCGTTCAGAGGAAAGCGATCCCGTGCCACCTTCCCCGTGCCCGGGCTGTCCCCGC
ACGCTGCCGGCTCGGGGATGCGGGGGGAGCGCCGGACCGGAGCGGAGCCCCGGGCGGCTCGCTGCTGCCC
CCTAGCGGGGGAGGGACGTAATTACATCCCTGGGGGCTTTGGGGGGGGGCTGTCCCCGTGAGCTCCCAGG
CGCGCCAACTCGGTACCGTATCGATGTCGACGTTAACGCTAGTGATATCAACTTTGTATAGAAAAGTTGG
CTCCGAATTCGCCCTTGACAGCAGAGATCCAGTTTGGTTAATTAATTGGCTCCGGTGCCCGTCAGTGGGC
AGAGCGCACATCGCCCACAGTCCCCGAGAAGTTGTGGGGAGGGGTCGGCAATTGAACCGGTGCCTAGAGA
AGGTGGCGCGGGGTAAACTGGGAAAGTGATGTCGTGTACTGGCTCCGCCTTTTTCCCGAGGGTGGGGGAG
AACCGTATATAAGTGCAGTAGTCGCCGTGAACGTTCTTTTTCGCAACGGGTTTGCCGCCAGAACACAGGT
AAGTGCCGTGTGTGGTTCCCGCGGGCCTGGCCTCTTTACGGGTTATGGCCCTTGCGTGCCTTGAATTACT
TCCACCTGGCTGCAGTACGTGATTCTTGATCCCGAGCTTCGGGTTGGAAGTGGGTGGGAGAGTTCGAGGC
CTTGCGCTTAAGGAGCCCCTTCGCCTCGTGCTTGAGTTGAGGCCTGGCCTGGGCGCTGGGGCCGCCGCGT
GCGAATCTGGTGGCACCTTCGCGCCTGTCTCGCTGCTTTCGATAAGTCTCTAGCCATTTAAAATTTTTGA
TGACCTGCTGCGACGCTTTTTTTCTGGCAAGATAGTCTTGTAAATGCGGGCCAAGATCTGCACACTGGTA
TTTCGGTTTTTGGGGCCGCGGGCGGCGACGGGGCCCGTGCGTCCCAGCGCACATGTTCGGCGAGGCGGGG
CCTGCGAGCGCGGCCACCGAGAATCGGACGGGGGTAGTCTCAAGCTGGCCGGCCTGCTCTGGTGCCTGGC
CTCGCGCCGCCGTGTATCGCCCCGCCCTGGGCGGCAAGGCTGGCCCGGTCGGCACCAGTTGCGTGAGCGG
AAAGATGGCCGCTTCCCGGCCCTGCTGCAGGGAGCTCAAAATGGAGGACGCGGCGCTCGGGAGAGCGGGC
GGGTGAGTCACCCACACAAAGGAAAAGGGCCTTTCCGTCCTCAGCCGTCGCTTCATGTGACTCCACGGAG
TACCGGGCGCCGTCCAGGCACCTCGATTAGTTCTCGAGCTTTTGGAGTACGTCGTCTTTAGGTTGGGGGG
AGGGGTTTTATGCGATGGAGTTTCCCCACACTGAGTGGGTGGAGACTGAAGTTAGGCCAGCTTGGCACTT
GATGTAATTCTCCTTGGAATTTGCCCTTTTTGAGTTTGGATCTTGGTTCATTCTCAAGCCTCAGACAGTG
GTTCAAAGTTTTTTTCTTCCATTTCAGGTGTCGTGAGAAGGGCGAATTCGACCCAAGTTTGTACAAAAAA
GCAGGCTCGCCACCATGGTGAGCAAGGGCGAGGAGCTGTTCACCGGGGTGGTGCCCATCCTGGTCGAGCT
GGACGGCGACGTAAACGGCCACAAGTTCAGCGTGAGGGGCGAGGGCGAGGGCGATGCCACCAACGGCAAG
CTGACCCTGAAGTTCATCTGCACCACCGGCAAGCTGCCCGTGCCCTGGCCCACCCTCGTGACCACCCTGA
GCCACGGCGTGCAGTGCTTCGCCCGCTACCCCGACCACATGAAGCAGCACGACTTCTTCAAGTCCGCCAT
GCCCGAAGGCTACGTCCAGGAGCGCACCATCTTCTTCAAGGACGACGGCACCTACAAGACCCGCGCCGAG
GTGAAGTTCGAGGGCGACACCCTAGTGAACCGCATCGAGCTGAAGGGCGTCGACTTCAAGGAGGACGGCA
ACATCCTGGGGCACAAGCTGGAGTACAACTTCAACAGCCACAACATCTATATCATGGCCGTCAAGCAGAA
GAACGGCATCAAGGTGAACTTCAAGATCCGCCACAACGTGGAGGACGGCAGCGTGCAGCTCGCCGACCAC
TACCAGCAGAACACCCCCATCGGCGACGGCCCCGTGCTGCTGCCCGACAGCCACTACCTGAGCACCCAGT
CCGTGCTGAGCAAAGACCCCAACGAGAAGCGCGATCACATGGTCCTGCTGGAGTTCCGCACCGCCGCCGG
GATCACTCTCGGCATGGACGAGCTGTACAAGTAATACCACCCAGCTTTCTTGTACAAAGTGGTACGCGTG
AATTCACTCCTCAGGTGCAGGCTGCCTATCAGAAGGTGGTGGCTGGTGTGGCCAATGCCCTGGCTCACAA
ATACCACTGAGATCTTTTTCCCTCTGCCAAAAATTATGGGGACATCATGAAGCCCCTTGAGCATCTGACT
TCTGGCTAATAAAGGAAATTTATTTTCATTGCAATAGTGTGTTGGAATTTTTTGTGTCTCTCACTCGGAA
GGACATATGGGAGGGCAAATCATTTAAAACATCAGAATGAGTATTTGGTTTAGAGTTTGGCAACATATGC
CCATATGCTGGCTGCCATGAACAAAGGTTGGCTATAAAGAGGTCATCAGTATATGAAACAGCCCCCTGCT
GTCCATTCCTTATTCCATAGAAAAGCCTTGACTTGAGGTTAGATTTTTTTTATATTTTGTTTTGTGTTAT
TTTTTTCTTTAACATCCCTAAAATTTTCCTTACATGTTTTACTAGCCAGATTTTTCCTCCTCTCCTGACT
ACTCCCAGTCATAGCTGTCCCTCTTCTCTTATGGAGATCCCTCGACCTGCAGCCCAAGCTTGGCGTAATC
ATGGTCATAGCTGTTTCCTGTGTGAAATTGTTATCCGCTCACAATTCCACACAACATACGAGCCGGAAGC
ATAAAGTGTAAAGCCTGGGGTGCCTAATGAGTGAGCTAACTCACATTAATTGCGTTGCGCTCACTGCCCG
CTTTCCAGTCGGGAAACCTGTCGTGCCAGCGGATCGACAGTACTAAGCTTGGTCTAATACCCAATCTCTC
GTCTTATCCAGATGTTTTATACGCCTCTGGCCCGTGTCTCAAAATCTCTGATGTTACATTGCACAAGATA
AAATAATATCATCATGAACAATAAAACTGTCTGCTTACATAAACAGTAATACAAGGGGTGTTATGAGCCA
TATTCAACGGGAAACGTCGAGGCCGCGATTAAATTCCAACATGGATGCTGATTTATATGGGTATAAATGG
GCTCGCGATAATGTCGGGCAATCAGGTGCGACAATCTATCGCTTGTATGGGAAGCCCGATGCGCCAGAGT
TGTTTCTGAAACATGGCAAAGGTAGCGTTGCCAATGATGTTACAGATGAGATGGTCAGACTAAACTGGCT
GACGGAATTTATGCCTCTTCCGACCATCAAGCATTTTATCCGTACTCCTGATGATGCATGGTTACTCACC
ACTGCGATCCCCGGAAAAACAGCATTCCAGGTATTAGAAGAATATCCTGATTCAGGTGAAAATATTGTTG
ATGCGCTGGCAGTGTTCCTGCGCCGGTTGCATTCGATTCCTGTTTGTAATTGTCCTTTTAACAGCGATCG
CGTATTTCGTCTCGCTCAGGCGCAATCACGAATGAATAACGGTTTGGTTGATGCGAGTGATTTTGATGAC
GAGCGTAATGGCTGGCCTGTTGAACAAGTCTGGAAAGAAATGCATAAACTTTTGCCATTCTCACCGGATT
CAGTCGTCACTCATGGTGATTTCTCACTTGATAACCTTATTTTTGACGAGGGGAAATTAATAGGTTGTAT
TGATGTTGGACGAGTCGGAATCGCAGACCGATACCAGGATCTTGCCATCCTATGGAACTGCCTCGGTGAG
TTTTCTCCTTCATTACAGAAACGGCTTTTTCAAAAATATGGTATTGATAATCCTGATATGAATAAATTGC
AGTTTCATTTGATGCTCGATGAGTTTTTCTAATCAGAATTGGTTAATTGGTTGTAACACTGGCAGAGCAT
TACGCTGACTTGACGGGACGGCGCAAGCTCATGACCAAAATCCCTTAACGTGAGTTACGCGTCGTTCCAC
TGAGCGTCAGAGGTATCACTAGTATTACAGAGGTAAGTTATAACAGTCGCCTAACCC
Features (pLannotate 1.2.2; 28 found; start..end, strand, type, name):
     87..675     -  rep_origin     ori: high-copy-number ColE1/pMB1/pBR322/pUC origin of replication
    846..1706    -  CDS            AmpR: β-lactamase; bla; confers resistance to ampicillin, carbenicillin, and related antibiotics
   1707..1778    -  promoter       AmpR promoter: bla
   1857..2456    +  CDS            PuroR: puromycin N-acetyltransferase; pac from Streptomyces alboniger; confers resistance to puromycin
   2461..2541    +  CDS            HBB (fragment): HBB_PONPY - Experimental evidence at transcript level: Swiss-Prot protein existence level 2. Involved in oxygen transport from the lung to the various peripheral tissues. From Pongo pygmaeus (Bornean orangutan).
   2612..2667    +  polyA_signal   β-globin poly(A) signal: rabbit β-globin polyadenylation signal (Gil and Proudfoot, 1987)
   3646..3666    +  protein_bind   attB4: mutant version of attB; core recombination site for the Gateway® BP reaction BP Clonase™
   3734..3945    +  promoter       EF-1α core promoter: core promoter for human elongation factor EF-1α
   3946..4884    +  intron         EF-1α intron A: intron upstream of the start codon of human EF-1α
   4911..4931    +  protein_bind   attB1: mutant version of attB; core recombination site for the Gateway® BP reaction BP Clonase™
   4951..5646    +  CDS            mKate2: mKate2 is a basic (constitutively fluorescent) red fluorescent protein published in 2009, derived from Entacmaea quadricolor. It is reported to be a rapidly-maturing monomer with moderate acid sensitivity.
   5666..5690    -  protein_bind   attB2: mutant version of attB; recombination site for the Gateway® BP reaction BP Clonase™
   5763..5912    +  CDS            HBB (fragment): HBB_EULFU - Experimental evidence at protein level: Swiss-Prot protein existence level 1. Involved in oxygen transport from the lung to the various peripheral tissues. From Eulemur fulvus fulvus (Brown lemur).
   5983..6038    +  polyA_signal   β-globin poly(A) signal: rabbit β-globin polyadenylation signal (Gil and Proudfoot, 1987)
   6422..6447    +  misc_feature   SA: splice acceptor site
   7119..7139    +  protein_bind   attB4: mutant version of attB; core recombination site for the Gateway® BP reaction BP Clonase™
   7207..7418    +  promoter       EF-1α core promoter: core promoter for human elongation factor EF-1α
   7419..8357    +  intron         EF-1α intron A: intron upstream of the start codon of human EF-1α
   8384..8404    +  protein_bind   attB1: mutant version of attB; core recombination site for the Gateway® BP reaction BP Clonase™
   8415..9131    +  CDS            EBFP2: EBFP2 is a basic (constitutively fluorescent) blue fluorescent protein published in 2007, derived from Aequorea victoria. It is reported to be a rapidly-maturing monomer with moderate acid sensitivity.
   9139..9163    -  protein_bind   attB2: mutant version of attB; recombination site for the Gateway® BP reaction BP Clonase™
   9167..9247    +  CDS            HBB (fragment): HBB_PONPY - Experimental evidence at transcript level: Swiss-Prot protein existence level 2. Involved in oxygen transport from the lung to the various peripheral tissues. From Pongo pygmaeus (Bornean orangutan).
   9318..9373    +  polyA_signal   β-globin poly(A) signal: rabbit β-globin polyadenylation signal (Gil and Proudfoot, 1987)
   9756..9778    -  protein_bind   lac operator (fragment): The lac repressor binds to the lac operator to inhibit transcription in E. coli. This inhibition can be relieved by adding lactose or isopropyl-β-D-thiogalactopyranoside (IPTG). lac repressor encoded by lacI
   9782..9812    -  promoter       lac promoter: promoter for the E. coli lac operon
   9827..9848    -  protein_bind   CAP binding site: CAP binding activates transcription in the presence of cAMP. E. coli catabolite activator protein
   9861..9900    -  CDS            lacI (fragment): lac repressor; lacI; The lac repressor binds to the lac operator to inhibit transcription in E. coli. This inhibition can be relieved by adding lactose or isopropyl-β-D-thiogalactopyranoside (IPTG).
  10073..10882   +  CDS            KanR: aminoglycoside phosphotransferase; aph(3')-Ia; confers resistance to kanamycin in bacteria or G418 (Geneticin®) in eukaryotes
