[The description below was written by a language model from this plasmid's Addgene catalogue record and pLannotate feature annotations shown in this document.]
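Description:
LSB-hsa-miR-219b-3p is a mammalian expression plasmid of about 11 kb, built on the Low Sensor Backbone (LSB) and designed as a two-colour fluorescent sensor of microRNA activity. It replicates in E. coli from a high-copy ColE1/pUC-type origin. It carries both a β-lactamase (ampicillin) gene and an aph(3')-Ia kanamycin resistance gene, and the record lists both antibiotics for selection. A puromycin N-acetyltransferase coding sequence followed by a rabbit β-globin polyadenylation signal is also present for selecting mammalian cells. The feature table does not annotate a promoter directly upstream of it.

The payload consists of two parallel transcription units with the same architecture. Each has a human EF-1α core promoter with its intron A, a fluorescent protein coding sequence, and a β-globin 3' region with a poly(A) signal. Gateway attB4, attB1 and attB2 sites flank the promoter and coding sequence in each unit and are remnants of recombinational assembly. The first unit expresses the red protein mKate2, and according to the record the target site for human miR-219b-3p lies in its 3' UTR. That site is not annotated separately in the feature table. The second unit expresses the blue protein EBFP2 without the target and serves as an internal reference for delivery and expression level. When miR-219b-3p is active in a transfected cell, it represses mKate2 while EBFP2 is unaffected, so the mKate2-to-EBFP2 ratio reports miRNA activity, for instance by flow cytometry or imaging.

The depositor warns that the repeated poly(A) elements make the plasmid inherently unstable. The depositor also notes that the physical plasmid differs slightly from the deposited sequence, with short insertions flanking the puromycin coding region that do not impair puromycin selection.
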