Addgene plasmid #103361: LSB-hsa-miR-219b-3p
Purpose: Used to sense miRNA activity using fluorescence based tools. hsa-miR-219b-3p target in 3' UTR of of mKate. miRNA activity can be measured by the repression of mKate2 relative to EBFP2 fluorescent proteins . Plasmid is inherently unstable; please see Depositor Comments
Depositing lab: Ron Weiss. Depositing organization: Massachusetts Institute of Technology. Publication: A mixed antagonistic/synergistic miRNA repression model enables accurate predictions of multi-input miRNA sensor activity. Gam JJ, Babb J, Weiss R. Nat Commun. 2018 Jun 22;9(1):2430. doi: 10.1038/s41467-018-04575-0. PubMed 29934631.
Backbone
  Vector backbone: Low Sensor Backbone (LSB)
  Vector type: Mammalian Expression, Synthetic Biology
Growth in bacteria
  Bacterial resistance: Ampicillin and Kanamycin, 100 & 50 μg/mL
  Growth temperature: 30°C
  Growth strain: NEB Stable
  Copy number: High Copy
Gene/Insert
  Gene/Insert name: hsa-miR-219b-3p target
  Species: H. sapiens (human)
  Promoter: EF-1a
  Cloning method: Gibson Cloning
Terms and licenses: Academic/Nonprofit Terms; Industry Terms: Not Available to Industry
Depositor comments: Please note that this plasmid is inherently unstable due to a repeating poly A element. We recommend performing a diagnostic digest on multiple colonies upon receipt. The depositors would like to note the presence of several discrepancies between the depositor sequence and physical plasmid sequence. In particular, the sequences upstream and downstream of the puromycin coding region have 10 bp insertions which do not affect the ability to perform puromycin selection. The sequences for those regions within the physical plasmids are as follows: Upstream of Puro: GAATTCGACCGCCTGTCTCAAGGTGCCACC; Downstream of Puro: GCTTTGAGACTACGCGTGAATTCACTCCTC.
How to cite: LSB-hsa-miR-219b-3p was a gift from Ron Weiss (Addgene plasmid # 103361 ; http://n2t.net/addgene:103361 ; RRID:Addgene_103361)
