>Addgene plasmid #103361 | LSB-hsa-miR-219b-3p | depositor partial sequence | sequence record 195772 | hsa-miR-219b-3p target
ACTGATTGTCCAAACGCAATTCT
