>Addgene plasmid #103361 | LSB-hsa-miR-219b-3p | addgene partial sequence | sequence record 272260 | mKate2-F 5'-ACCCGCTAAGAACCTCAAGA-3'
ATCAAGGAGGCCGACAAAGAGACATACGTCGAGCAGCACGAGGTGGCTGTGGCCAGATACTGCGACCTCC
CTAGCAAACTGGGGCACAAACTTAATTGAGAATTCTACCACCCAGCTTTCTTGTACAAAGTGGTACGTCT
CAAGACCAGAGGTCTCTGCTTCGCGAGTGACTGATTGTCCAAACGCAATTCTACTGATTGTCCAAACGCA
ATTCTACTGATTGTCCAAACGCAATTCTACTGATTGTCCAAACGCAATTCTCAACCAGAAGAGACCTGTG
CTTCACTCCTCAGGTGCAGGCTGCCTATCAGAAGGTGGTGGCTGGTGTGGCCAATGCCCTGGCTCACAAA
TACCACTGAGATCTTTTTCCCTCTGCCAAAAATTATGGGGACATCATGAAGCCCCTTGAGCATCTGACTT
CTGGCTAATAAAGGAAATTTATTTTCATTGCAATAGTGTGTTGGAATTTTTTGTGTCTCTCACTCGGAAG
GACATATGGGAGGGCAAATCATTTAAAACATCAGAATGAGTATTTGGTTTAGAGTTTGGCAACATATGCC
CATATGCTGGCTGCCATGAACAA
